Addgene plasmid #19659: pGC380
Depositing lab: Jane Hubbard. Depositing organization: NYU Grossman School of Medicine. Publication: A "FLP-Out" system for controlled gene expression in Caenorhabditis elegans. Voutev R, Hubbard EJ. Genetics. 2008 Sep;180(1):103-19. doi: 10.1534/genetics.108.090274. PubMed 18723890.
Backbone
  Vector backbone: pGC306
  Vector type: Worm Expression ; FLP/FRT
Growth in bacteria
  Bacterial resistance: Ampicillin, 100 μg/mL
  Growth temperature: 37°C
  Growth strain: DH5alpha
  Copy number: High Copy
Gene/Insert
  Gene/Insert name: <*-DsRed2::let-858(3’)
  Species: C. elegans (nematode), S. cerevisiae (budding yeast); Discosoma sp.
  Cloning method: Restriction Enzyme
  Sequencing primers: 5′ M13R
Terms and licenses: Academic/Nonprofit Terms; Industry Terms: Not Available to Industry
How to cite: pGC380 was a gift from Jane Hubbard (Addgene plasmid # 19659 ; http://n2t.net/addgene:19659 ; RRID:Addgene_19659)
