[The description below was written by a language model from this plasmid's Addgene catalogue record and the feature table of its GenBank file.]
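Description:
pGC380 is a small (about 3.9 kb) high-copy plasmid built on the pGC306 backbone. It is catalogued as a worm expression and FLP/FRT vector and belongs to a "FLP-Out" toolkit for controlled gene expression in Caenorhabditis elegans. It is propagated in E. coli through a ColE1/pUC-type origin and selected with ampicillin via the bla gene and its own promoter. The pUC-style lac promoter, lac operator and CAP site, together with the M13 reverse priming sites, lie just upstream of the cloning region. These are bacterial backbone remnants useful for sequencing rather than part of the worm payload.

The insert is recorded as "<*-DsRed2::let-858(3')". The feature table shows a single FRT site, the target of the yeast 2µ FLP recombinase, annotated on the complementary strand. It is followed closely by a Kozak-type translation initiation context and the coding sequence for DsRed2, a mammalian codon-optimized, improved tetrameric red fluorescent protein from Discosoma. The insert name indicates that the let-858 3' region follows the reporter, presumably to supply C. elegans 3' end processing signals. That element is not annotated in the feature table, though unannotated sequence downstream of DsRed2 could accommodate it.

No worm promoter is annotated or listed, and only one FRT is present. The plasmid therefore looks like a promoterless module rather than a complete expression construct. It most plausibly serves as the downstream FRT-reporter half of a FLP-out cassette, in which FLP-mediated excision of an FRT-flanked upstream segment would bring a promoter next to DsRed2. The record does not state this intended assembly explicitly.
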