LOCUS       Exported 3905 bp ds-DNA circular SYN 13-MAY-2021
DEFINITION  synthetic circular DNA
ACCESSION   .
VERSION     .
KEYWORDS    pGC380
SOURCE      synthetic DNA construct
  ORGANISM  synthetic DNA construct
REFERENCE   1 (bases 1 to 3905)
  AUTHORS   Voutev R, Hubbard EJ
  TITLE     A ""FLP-Out"" system for controlled gene expression in
            Caenorhabditis elegans.
  JOURNAL   Genetics. 2008 Sep . 180(1):103-19.
  PUBMED    18723890
REFERENCE   2 (bases 1 to 3905)
  AUTHORS   .
  TITLE     Direct Submission
  JOURNAL   Exported May 13, 2021 from SnapGene Server 1.1.58
            http://www.snapgene.com
FEATURES             Location/Qualifiers
     source          1..3905
                     /organism="synthetic DNA construct"
                     /mol_type="other DNA"
     protein_bind    complement(78..125)
                     /label=FRT
                     /bound_moiety="FLP recombinase from the Saccharomyces
                     cerevisiae 2u plasmid"
                     /note="FLP-mediated recombination occurs in the 8-bp core
                     sequence TCTAGAAA (Turan and Bode, 2011)."
     regulatory      139..148
                     /regulatory_class="other"
                     /note="vertebrate consensus sequence for strong initiation
                     of translation (Kozak, 1987)"
     CDS             145..822
                     /codon_start=1
                     /product="improved tetrameric variant of DsRed fluorescent
                     protein"
                     /label=DsRed2
                     /note="mammalian codon-optimized"
                     /translation="MASSENVITEFMRFKVRMEGTVNGHEFEIEGEGEGRPYEGHNTVK
                     LKVTKGGPLPFAWDILSPQFQYGSKVYVKHPADIPDYKKLSFPEGFKWERVMNFEDGGV
                     ATVTQDSSLQDGCFIYKVKFIGVNFPSDGPVMQKKTMGWEASTERLYPRDGVLKGETHK
                     ALKLKDGGHYLVEFKSIYMAKKPVQLPGYYYVDAKLDITSHNEDYTIVEQYERTEGRHH
                     LFL"
     primer_bind     complement(325..345)
                     /label=DsRed1-N
                     /note="DsRed1, reverse primer"
     primer_bind     737..760
                     /label=DsRed1-C
                     /note="DsRed1, forward primer"
     primer_bind     complement(1345..1367)
                     /label=pGEX 3'
                     /note="pGEX vectors, reverse primer"
     primer_bind     1467..1486
                     /label=pRS-marker
                     /note="pRS vectors, use to sequence yeast selectable
                     marker"
     primer_bind     complement(1564..1582)
                     /label=pBRforEco
                     /note="pBR322 vectors, upsteam of EcoRI site, forward
                     primer"
     promoter        1650..1754
                     /gene="bla"
                     /label=AmpR promoter
     CDS             1755..2615
                     /codon_start=1
                     /gene="bla"
                     /product="beta-lactamase"
                     /label=AmpR
                     /note="confers resistance to ampicillin, carbenicillin, and
                     related antibiotics"
                     /translation="MSIQHFRVALIPFFAAFCLPVFAHPETLVKVKDAEDQLGARVGYI
                     ELDLNSGKILESFRPEERFPMMSTFKVLLCGAVLSRIDAGQEQLGRRIHYSQNDLVEYS
                     PVTEKHLTDGMTVRELCSAAITMSDNTAANLLLTTIGGPKELTAFLHNMGDHVTRLDRW
                     EPELNEAIPNDERDTTMPVAMATTLRKLLTGELLTLASRQQLIDWMEADKVAGPLLRSA
                     LPAGWFIADKSGAGERGSRGIIAALGPDGKPSRIVVIYTTGSQATMDERNRQIAEIGAS
                     LIKHW"
     primer_bind     complement(1973..1992)
                     /label=Amp-R
                     /note="Ampicillin resistance gene, reverse primer"
     rep_origin      2786..3374
                     /direction=RIGHT
                     /label=ori
                     /note="high-copy-number ColE1/pMB1/pBR322/pUC origin of
                     replication"
     primer_bind     3275..3294
                     /label=pBR322ori-F
                     /note="pBR322 origin, forward primer"
     primer_bind     3528..3545
                     /label=L4440
                     /note="L4440 vector, forward primer"
     protein_bind    3662..3683
                     /label=CAP binding site
                     /bound_moiety="E. coli catabolite activator protein"
                     /note="CAP binding activates transcription in the presence
                     of cAMP."
     promoter        3698..3728
                     /label=lac promoter
                     /note="promoter for the E. coli lac operon"
     protein_bind    3736..3752
                     /label=lac operator
                     /bound_moiety="lac repressor encoded by lacI"
                     /note="The lac repressor binds to the lac operator to
                     inhibit transcription in E. coli. This inhibition can be
                     relieved by adding lactose or
                     isopropyl-beta-D-thiogalactopyranoside (IPTG)."
     primer_bind     3741..3763
                     /label=M13/pUC Reverse
                     /note="In lacZ gene"
     primer_bind     3760..3776
                     /label=M13 rev
                     /note="common sequencing primer, one of multiple similar
                     variants"
     primer_bind     3760..3776
                     /label=M13 Reverse
                     /note="In lacZ gene. Also called M13-rev"
ORIGIN
        1 aagcttgcat gcctgcaggt cgactctaga ccgcggtttt ggcgcggatc cactagttct
       61 agcttcaaaa gcgctctgaa gttcctatac tttctagaga ataggaactt cggaatagga
      121 acttcaagat ccccggtcgc caccatggcc tcctccgaga acgtcatcac cgagttcatg
      181 cgcttcaagg tgcgcatgga gggcaccgtg aacggccacg agttcgagat cgagggcgag
      241 ggcgagggcc gcccctacga gggccacaac accgtgaagc tgaaggtgac caagggcggc
      301 cccctgccct tcgcctggga catcctgtcc ccccagttcc agtacggctc caaggtgtac
      361 gtgaagcacc ccgccgacat ccccgactac aagaagctgt ccttccccga gggcttcaag
      421 tgggagcgcg tgatgaactt cgaggacggc ggcgtggcga ccgtgaccca ggactcctcc
      481 ctgcaggacg gctgcttcat ctacaaggtg aagttcatcg gcgtgaactt cccctccgac
      541 ggccccgtga tgcagaagaa gaccatgggc tgggaggcct ccaccgagcg cctgtacccc
      601 cgcgacggcg tgctgaaggg cgagacccac aaggccctga agctgaagga cggcggccac
      661 tacctggtgg agttcaagtc catctacatg gccaagaagc ccgtgcagct gcccggctac
      721 tactacgtgg acgccaagct ggacatcacc tcccacaacg aggactacac catcgtggag
      781 cagtacgagc gcaccgaggg ccgccaccac ctgttcctgt agcggccgcg actctagaat
      841 tcgctagccg gccatacaag taatccggat gatcgacgcc aacgtcgttg aattttcaaa
      901 ttttaaatac tgaatatttg ttttttttcc tattatttat ttattctctt tgtgtttttt
      961 ttcttgcttt ctaaaaaatt aattcaatcc aaatctaaac atgagcggtt ttttttctct
     1021 ttccgtctcc caattcgtat tccgctcctc tcatctgaac acaatgtgca agtttattta
     1081 tcttctcgct ttcatttcat taggacgtgg ggggaattgg tggaaggggg aaacacacaa
     1141 aaggatgatg gaaatgaaat aaggacacac aatatgcaac aacattcaat tcagaaatat
     1201 ggaggaaggt ttaaaagaaa acataaaaat atatagagga ggaaggaaaa ctagtaaaaa
     1261 ataagcaaag aaattaggcg aacgatgaga attgtcctcg cttgggccct ttcgtctcgc
     1321 gcgtttcggt gatgacggtg aaaacctctg acacatgcag ctcccggaga cggtcacagc
     1381 ttgtctgtaa gcggatgccg ggagcagaca agcccgtcag ggcgcgtcag cgggtgttgg
     1441 cgggtgtcgg ggctggctta actatgcggc atcagagcag attgtactga gagtgcacca
     1501 tatgcggtgt gaaataccgc acagatgcgt aaggagaaaa taccgcatca ggcggcctta
     1561 agggcctcgt gatacgccta tttttatagg ttaatgtcat gataataatg gtttcttaga
     1621 cgtcaggtgg cacttttcgg ggaaatgtgc gcggaacccc tatttgttta tttttctaaa
     1681 tacattcaaa tatgtatccg ctcatgagac aataaccctg ataaatgctt caataatatt
     1741 gaaaaaggaa gagtatgagt attcaacatt tccgtgtcgc ccttattccc ttttttgcgg
     1801 cattttgcct tcctgttttt gctcacccag aaacgctggt gaaagtaaaa gatgctgaag
     1861 atcagttggg tgcacgagtg ggttacatcg aactggatct caacagcggt aagatccttg
     1921 agagttttcg ccccgaagaa cgttttccaa tgatgagcac ttttaaagtt ctgctatgtg
     1981 gcgcggtatt atcccgtatt gacgccgggc aagagcaact cggtcgccgc atacactatt
     2041 ctcagaatga cttggttgag tactcaccag tcacagaaaa gcatcttacg gatggcatga
     2101 cagtaagaga attatgcagt gctgccataa ccatgagtga taacactgcg gccaacttac
     2161 ttctgacaac gatcggagga ccgaaggagc taaccgcttt tttgcacaac atgggggatc
     2221 atgtaactcg ccttgatcgt tgggaaccgg agctgaatga agccatacca aacgacgagc
     2281 gtgacaccac gatgcctgta gcaatggcaa caacgttgcg caaactatta actggcgaac
     2341 tacttactct agcttcccgg caacaattaa tagactggat ggaggcggat aaagttgcag
     2401 gaccacttct gcgctcggcc cttccggctg gctggtttat tgctgataaa tctggagccg
     2461 gtgagcgtgg gtctcgcggt atcattgcag cactggggcc agatggtaag ccctcccgta
     2521 tcgtagttat ctacacgacg gggagtcagg caactatgga tgaacgaaat agacagatcg
     2581 ctgagatagg tgcctcactg attaagcatt ggtaactgtc agaccaagtt tactcatata
     2641 tactttagat tgatttaaaa cttcattttt aatttaaaag gatctaggtg aagatccttt
     2701 ttgataatct catgaccaaa atcccttaac gtgagttttc gttccactga gcgtcagacc
     2761 ccgtagaaaa gatcaaagga tcttcttgag atcctttttt tctgcgcgta atctgctgct
     2821 tgcaaacaaa aaaaccaccg ctaccagcgg tggtttgttt gccggatcaa gagctaccaa
     2881 ctctttttcc gaaggtaact ggcttcagca gagcgcagat accaaatact gtccttctag
     2941 tgtagccgta gttaggccac cacttcaaga actctgtagc accgcctaca tacctcgctc
     3001 tgctaatcct gttaccagtg gctgctgcca gtggcgataa gtcgtgtctt accgggttgg
     3061 actcaagacg atagttaccg gataaggcgc agcggtcggg ctgaacgggg ggttcgtgca
     3121 cacagcccag cttggagcga acgacctaca ccgaactgag atacctacag cgtgagcatt
     3181 gagaaagcgc cacgcttccc gaagggagaa aggcggacag gtatccggta agcggcaggg
     3241 tcggaacagg agagcgcacg agggagcttc cagggggaaa cgcctggtat ctttatagtc
     3301 ctgtcgggtt tcgccacctc tgacttgagc gtcgattttt gtgatgctcg tcaggggggc
     3361 ggagcctatg gaaaaacgcc agcaacgcgg cctttttacg gttcctggcc ttttgctggc
     3421 cttttgctca catgttcttt cctgcgttat cccctgattc tgtggataac cgtattaccg
     3481 cctttgagtg agctgatacc gctcgccgca gccgaacgac cgagcgcagc gagtcagtga
     3541 gcgaggaagc ggaagagcgc ccaatacgca aaccgcctct ccccgcgcgt tggccgattc
     3601 attaatgcag ctggcacgac aggtttcccg actggaaagc gggcagtgag cgcaacgcaa
     3661 ttaatgtgag ttagctcact cattaggcac cccaggcttt acactttatg cttccggctc
     3721 gtatgttgtg tggaattgtg agcggataac aatttcacac aggaaacagc tatgaccatg
     3781 attacgccaa gctgtaagtt taaacatgat cttactaact aactattctc atttaaattt
     3841 tcagagctta aaaatggctg aaatcactca caacgatgga tacgctaaca acttggaaat
     3901 gaaat
//
