>Addgene plasmid #19659 | pGC380 | addgene partial sequence | sequence record 25484 | 19659 with dsRed-N
TTGGTCACCTTCAGCTTCACGGTGTTGTGGCCCTCGTAGGGGCGGCCCTCGCCCTCGCCCTCGATCTCGA
ACTCGTGGCCGTTCACGGTGCCCTCCATGCGCACCTTGAAGCGCATGAACTCGGTGATGACGTTCTCGGA
GGAGGCCATGGTGGCGACCGGGGATCTTGAAGTTCCTATTCCGAAGTTCCTATTCTCTAGAAAGTATAGG
AACTTCAGAGCGCTTTTGAAGCTAGAACTAGTGGATCCGCGCCAAAACCGCGGTCTAGAGTCGACCTGCA
GGCATGCAAGCTTATTTCATTTCCAAGTTGTTAGCGTATCCATCGTTGTGAGTGATTTCAGCCATTTTTA
AGCTCTGAAAATTTAAATGAGAATAGTTAGTTAGTAAGATCATGTTTAAACTTACAGCTTGGCGTAATCA
TGGTCATAGCTGTTTCCTGTGTGAAATTGTTATCCGCTCACAATTCCACACAACATACGAGCCGGAAGCA
TAAAGTGTAAAGCCTGGGGTGCCTAATGAGTGAGCTAACTCACATTAATTGCGTTGCGCTCACTGCCCGC
TTTCCAGTCGGGAAACCTGTCGTGCCAGCTGCATTA
